>Addgene plasmid #195474 | pInducer 21-3xFlag-hMEFV-S580X | addgene full sequence | sequence record 386691 | Addgene NGS Result
TGGAAGGGCTAATTCACTCCCAAAGAAGACAAGATATCCTTGATCTGTGGATCTACCACACACAAGGCTA
CTTCCCTGATTAGCAGAACTACACACCAGGGCCAGGGGTCAGATATCCACTGACCTTTGGATGGTGCTAC
AAGCTAGTACCAGTTGAGCCAGATAAGGTAGAAGAGGCCAATAAAGGAGAGAACACCAGCTTGTTACACC
CTGTGAGCCTGCATGGGATGGATGACCCGGAGAGAGAAGTGTTAGAGTGGAGGTTTGACAGCCGCCTAGC
ATTTCATCACGTGGCCCGAGAGCTGCATCCGGAGTACTTCAAGAACTGCTGATATCGAGCTTGCTACAAG
GGACTTTCCGCTGGGGACTTTCCAGGGAGGCGTGGCCTGGGCGGGACTGGGGAGTGGCGAGCCCTCAGAT
CCTGCATATAAGCAGCTGCTTTTTGCCTGTACTGGGTCTCTCTGGTTAGACCAGATCTGAGCCTGGGAGC
TCTCTGGCTAACTAGGGAACCCACTGCTTAAGCCTCAATAAAGCTTGCCTTGAGTGCTTCAAGTAGTGTG
TGCCCGTCTGTTGTGTGACTCTGGTAACTAGAGATCCCTCAGACCCTTTTAGTCAGTGTGGAAAATCTCT
AGCAGTGGCGCCCGAACAGGGACTTGAAAGCGAAAGGGAAACCAGAGGAGCTCTCTCGACGCAGGACTCG
GCTTGCTGAAGCGCGCACGGCAAGAGGCGAGGGGCGGCGACTGGTGAGTACGCCAAAAATTTTGACTAGC
GGAGGCTAGAAGGAGAGAGATGGGTGCGAGAGCGTCAGTATTAAGCGGGGGAGAATTAGATCGCGATGGG
AAAAAATTCGGTTAAGGCCAGGGGGAAAGAAAAAATATAAATTAAAACATATAGTATGGGCAAGCAGGGA
GCTAGAACGATTCGCAGTTAATCCTGGCCTGTTAGAAACATCAGAAGGCTGTAGACAAATACTGGGACAG
CTACAACCATCCCTTCAGACAGGATCAGAAGAACTTAGATCATTATATAATACAGTAGCAACCCTCTATT
GTGTGCATCAAAGGATAGAGATAAAAGACACCAAGGAAGCTTTAGACAAGATAGAGGAAGAGCAAAACAA
AAGTAAGACCACCGCACAGCAAGCGGCCGGCCGCTGATCTTCAGACCTGGAGGAGGAGATATGAGGGACA
ATTGGAGAAGTGAATTATATAAATATAAAGTAGTAAAAATTGAACCATTAGGAGTAGCACCCACCAAGGC
AAAGAGAAGAGTGGTGCAGAGAGAAAAAAGAGCAGTGGGAATAGGAGCTTTGTTCCTTGGGTTCTTGGGA
GCAGCAGGAAGCACTATGGGCGCAGCGTCAATGACGCTGACGGTACAGGCCAGACAATTATTGTCTGGTA
TAGTGCAGCAGCAGAACAATTTGCTGAGGGCTATTGAGGCGCAACAGCATCTGTTGCAACTCACAGTCTG
GGGCATCAAGCAGCTCCAGGCAAGAATCCTGGCTGTGGAAAGATACCTAAAGGATCAACAGCTCCTGGGG
ATTTGGGGTTGCTCTGGAAAACTCATTTGCACCACTGCTGTGCCTTGGAATGCTAGTTGGAGTAATAAAT
CTCTGGAACAGATTTGGAATCACACGACCTGGATGGAGTGGGACAGAGAAATTAACAATTACACAAGCTT
AATACACTCCTTAATTGAAGAATCGCAAAACCAGCAAGAAAAGAATGAACAAGAATTATTGGAATTAGAT
AAATGGGCAAGTTTGTGGAATTGGTTTAACATAACAAATTGGCTGTGGTATATAAAATTATTCATAATGA
TAGTAGGAGGCTTGGTAGGTTTAAGAATAGTTTTTGCTGTACTTTCTATAGTGAATAGAGTTAGGCAGGG
ATATTCACCATTATCGTTTCAGACCCACCTCCCAACCCCGAGGGGACCCGACAGGCCCGAAGGAATAGAA
GAAGAAGGTGGAGAGAGAGACAGAGACAGATCCATTCGATTAGTGAACGGATCTCGACGGTATCGCCGAA
TTCACAAATGGCAGTATTCATCCACAATTTTAAAAGAAAAGGGGGGATTGGGGGGTACAGTGCAGGGGAA
AGAATAGTAGACATAATAGCAACAGACATACAAACTAAAGAATTACAAAAACAAATTACAAAAATTCAAA
ATTTTCGGGTTTATTACAGGGACAGCAGAGATCCAGTTTGGACTAGGATCCTTTACCACTCCCTATCAGT
GATAGAGAAAAGTGAAAGTCGAGTTTACCACTCCCTATCAGTGATAGAGAAAAGTGAAAGTCGAGTTTAC
CACTCCCTATCAGTGATAGAGAAAAGTGAAAGTCGAGTTTACCACTCCCTATCAGTGATAGAGAAAAGTG
AAAGTCGAGTTTACCACTCCCTATCAGTGATAGAGAAAAGTGAAAGTCGAGTTTACCACTCCCTATCAGT
GATAGAGAAAAGTGAAAGTCGAGTTTACCACTCCCTATCAGTGATAGAGAAAAGTGAAAGTCGAGCTCGG
TACCCGGGTCGAGGTAGGCGTGTACGGTGGGAGGCCTATATAAGCAGAGCTCGTTTAGTGAACCGTCAGA
TCGCCTGGAGACGCCATCCACGCTGTTTTGACCTCCATAGAAGACACCGGGACCGATCCAGCCTCCGCGG
CCCCGAACTAGTCCAGTGTGGTGGAATTCTGCAGATATCAACAAGTTTGTACAAAAAAGCAGGCTTTAAA
GGAACCAATTCAGTCGACTGGATCCGGTACCACCATGGACTACAAAGACCATGACGGTGATTATAAAGAT
CATGACATCGATTACAAGGATGACGATGACAAGCTTGCGGCCGCGGCTAAGACCCCTAGTGACCATCTGC
TGTCCACCCTGGAGGAGCTGGTGCCCTATGACTTCGAGAAGTTCAAGTTCAAGCTGCAGAACACCAGTGT
GCAGAAGGAGCACTCCAGGATCCCCCGGAGCCAGATCCAGAGAGCCAGGCCGGTGAAGATGGCCACTCTG
CTGGTCACCTACTATGGGGAAGAGTACGCCGTGCAGCTCACCCTGCAGGTCCTGCGGGCCATCAACCAGC
GCCTGCTGGCCGAGGAGCTCCACAGGGCAGCCATTCAGGAATATTCCACACAAGAAAACGGCACAGATGA
TTCCGCAGCGTCCAGCTCCCTGGGGGAGAACAAGCCCAGGAGCCTGAAGACTCCAGACCACCCCGAGGGG
AACGAGGGGAACGGCCCTCGGCCGTACGGGGGCGGAGCTGCCAGCCTGCGGTGCAGCCAGCCCGAGGCCG
GGAGGGGGCTGTCGAGGAAGCCCCTGAGCAAACGCAGAGAGAAGGCCTCGGAGGGCCTGGACGCGCAGGG
CAAGCCTCGGACCCGGAGCCCGGCCCTGCCGGGCGGGAGAAGCCCCGGCCCCTGCAGGGCGCTAGAGGGG
GGCCAGGCCGAGGTCCGGCTGCGCAGAAACGCCAGCTCCGCGGGGAGGCTGCAGGGGCTGGCGGGGGGCG
CCCCGGGGCAGAAGGAGTGCAGGCCCTTCGAAGTGTACCTGCCCTCGGGAAAGATGCGACCTAGAAGCCT
TGAGGTCACCATTTCTACAGGGGAGAAGGCGCCCGCAAATCCAGAAATTCTCCTGACTCTAGAGGAAAAG
ACAGCTGCGAATCTGGACTCGGCAACAGAACCCCGGGCAAGGCCCACTCCGGATGGAGGGGCATCTGCGG
ACCTGAAGGAAGGCCCTGGAAATCCAGAACATTCGGTCACCGGAAGGCCACCAGACACGGCTGCGAGTCC
CCGCTGCCACGCCCAGGAAGGAGACCCAGTTGACGGTACCTGTGTGCGTGATTCCTGCAGCTTCCCCGAG
GCAGTTTCTGGGCACCCCCAGGCCTCAGGCAGCCGCTCACCTGGCTGCCCCCGGTGCCAGGACTCCCATG
AAAGGAAGAGCCCGGGAAGCCTAAGCCCCCAGCCCCTGCCACAGTGTAAGCGCCACCTGAAGCAGGTCCA
GCTGCTCTTCTGTGAGGATCACGATGAGCCCATCTGCCTCATCTGCAGTCTGAGTCAGGAGCACCAAGGC
CACCGGGTGCGCCCCATTGAGGAGGTCGCCCTGGAACACAAGAAGAAAATTCAGAAGCAGCTGGAGCATC
TGAAGAAGCTGAGAAAATCAGGGGAGGAGCAGCGATCCTATGGGGAGGAGAAGGCAGTGAGCTTTCTGAA
ACAAACTGAAGCGCTGAAGCAGCGGGTGCAGAGGAAGCTGGAGCAGGTGTACTACTTCCTGGAGCAGCAA
GAGCATTTCTTTGTGGCCTCACTGGAGGACGTGGGCCAGATGGTTGGGCAGATCAGGAAGGCATATGACA
CCCGCGTATCCCAGGACATCGCCCTGCTCGATGCGCTGATTGGGGAACTGGAGGCCAAGGAGTGCCAGTC
AGAATGGGAACTTCTGCAGGACATTGGAGACATCTTGCACAGGGCTAAGACAGTGCCTGTCCCTGAAAAG
TGGACCACTCCTCAAGAGATAAAACAAAAGATCCAACTCCTCCACCAGAAGTCAGAGTTTGTGGAGAAGA
GCACAAAGTACTTCTCAGAAACCCTGCGTTAAGAAATGGAAATGTTCAATGTTCCAGAGCTGATTGGCGC
TCAGGCACATGCTGTTAATGTGATTCTGGATGCAGAAACCGCTTACCCCAACCTCATCTTCTCTGATGAT
CTGAAGAGTGTTAGACTTGGAAACAAGTGGGAGAGGCTGCCTGATGGCCCGCAAAGATTTGACAGCTGTA
TCATTGTTCTGGGCTCTCCGAGTTTCCTCTCTGGCCGCCGTTACTGGGAGGTGGAGGTTGGAGACAAGAC
AGCATGGATCCTGGGAGCCTGCAAGACATCCATAAGCAGGAAAGGGAACATGACTCTGTCGCCAGAGAAT
GGCTACTGGGTGGTGATAATGATGAAGGAAAATGAGTACCAGGCGTCCAGCGTTCCCCCGACCCGCCTGC
TAATAAAGGAGCCTCCCAAGCGTGTGGGCATCTTCGTGGACTACAGAGTTGGAAGCATCTCCTTTTACAA
TGTGACAGCCAGATCCCACATCTATACATTCGCCAGCTGCTCTTTCTCTGGGCCCCTTCAACCTATCTTC
AGCCCTGGGACACGTGATGGAGGGAAGAACACAGCTCCTCTGACTATCTGTCCAGTGGGTGGTCAGGGGC
CTGACTGACTCGAGATATCTAGACCCAGCTTTCTTGTACAAAGTGGTTGATATCCAGCACAGTGGCGGCC
GCTCGAGTCTAGAGGGCCCGCGGTTCGAATACCCATACGACGTCCCAGACTACGCTTAGTAATGATTAAT
TAAACTAGAAATTCTACCGGGTAGGGGAGGCGCTTTTCCCAAGGCAGTCTGGAGTAACCCACCCAAGATC
TGGCCTCCGCGCCGGGTTTTGGCGCCTCCCGCGGGCGCCCCCCTCCTCACGGCGAGCCGCGTAAGATCTG
GCCTCCGCGCCGGGTTTTGGCGCCTCCCGCGGGCGCCCCCCTCCTCACGGCGAGCCTAGTCGTGAGGCTC
CGGTGCCCGTCAGTGGGCAGAGCGCACATCGCCCACAGTCCCCGAGAAGTTGGGGGGAGGGGTCGGCAAT
TGAACCGGTGCCTAGAGAAGGTGGCGCGGGGTAAACTGGGAAAGTGATGTCGTGTACTGGCTCCGCCTTT
TTCCCGAGGGTGGGGGAGAACCGTATATAAGTGCAGTAGTCGCCGTGAACGTTCTTTTTCGCAACGGGTT
TGCCGCCAGAACACAGGTAAGTGCCGTGTGTGGTTCCCGCGGGCCTGGCCTCTTTACGGGTTATGGCCCT
TGCGTGCCTTGAATTACTTCCACCTGGCTGCAGTACGTGATTCTTGATCCCGAGCTTCGGGTTGGAAGTG
GGTGGGAGAGTTCGAGGCCTTGCGCTTAAGGAGCCCCTTCGCCTCGTGCTTGAGTTGAGGCCTGGCCTGG
GCGCTGGGGCCGCCGCGTGCGAATCTGGTGGCACCTTCGCGCCTGTCTCGCTGCTTTCGATAAGTCTCTA
GCCATTTAAAATTTTTGATGACCTGCTGCGACGCTTTTTTTCTGGCAAGATAGTCTTGTAAATGCGGGCC
AAGATCTGCACACTGGTATTTCGGTTTTTGGGGCCGCGGGCGGCGACGGGGCCCGTGCGTCCCAGCGCAC
ATGTTCGGCGAGGCGGGGCCTGCGAGCGCGGCCACCGAGAATCGGACGGGGGTAGTCTCAAGCTGGCCGG
CCTGCTCTGGTGCCTGGCCTCGCGCCGCCGTGTATCGCCCCGCCCTGGGCGGCAAGGCTGGCCCGGTCGG
CACCAGTTGCGTGAGCGGAAAGATGGCCGCTTCCCGGCCCTGCTGCAGGGAGCTCAAAATGGAGGACGCG
GCGCTCGGGAGAGCGGGCGGGTGAGTCACCCACACAAAGGAAAAGGGCCTTTCCGTCCTCAGCCGTCGCT
TCATGTGACTCCACGGAGTACCGGGCGCCGTCCAGGCACCTCGATTAGTTCTCGAGCTTTTGGAGTACGT
CGTCTTTAGGTTGGGGGGAGGGGTTTTATGCGATGGAGTTTCCCCACACTGAGTGGGTGGAGACTGAAGT
TAGGCCAGCTTGGCACTTGATGTAATTCTCCTTGGAATTTGCCCTTTTTGAGTTTGGATCTTGGTTCATT
CTCAAGCCTCAGACAGTGGTTCAAAGTTTTTTTCTTCCATTTCAGGTGTCGTGAAGCGGCCGCCATGCTA
GTAAATTGTCCGCTAAATTCTGGCCGTTTTTGGCTTTTTTGTTAGACGGATCCATAACTTCGTATAATGT
ATGCTATACGAAGTTATGCCACCATGTCTAGACTGGACAAGAGCAAAGTCATAAACGGAGCTCTGGAATT
ACTCAATGGTGTCGGTATCGAAGGCCTGACGACAAGGAAACTCGCTCAAAAGCTGGGAGTTGAGCAGCCT
ACCCTGTACTGGCACGTGAAGAACAAGCGGGCCCTGCTCGATGCCCTGCCAATCGAGATGCTGGACAGGC
ATCATACCCACTTCTGCCCCCTGGAAGGCGAGTCATGGCAAGACTTTCTGCGGAACAACGCCAAGTCATA
CCGCTGTGCTCTCCTCTCACATCGCGACGGGGCTAAAGTGCATCTCGGCACCCGCCCAACAGAGAAACAG
TACGAAACCCTGGAAAATCAGCTCGCGTTCCTGTGTCAGCAAGGCTTCTCCCTGGAGAACGCACTGTACG
CTCTGTCCGCCGTGGGCCACTTTACACTGGGCTGCGTATTGGAGGAACAGGAGCATCAAGTAGCAAAAGA
GGAAAGAGAGACACCTACCACCGATTCTATGCCCCCACTTCTGAGACAAGCAATTGAGCTGTTCGACCGG
CAGGGAGCCGAACCTGCCTTCCTTTTCGGCCTGGAACTAATCATATGTGGCCTGGAGAAACAGCTAAAGT
GCGAAAGCGGCGGGCCGACCGACGCCCTTGACGATTTTGACTTAGACATGCTCCCAGCCGATGCCCTTGA
CGACTTTGACCTTGATATGCTGCCTGCTGACGCTCTTGACGATTTTGACCTTGACATGCTCCCCGGGTAA
CTAAGTAAGGATCCGCGGCCGCACTAGAGGAATTCCGCCCCTCTCCCCCCCCCCCCTCTCCCTCCCCCCC
CCCTAACGTTACTGGCCGAAGCCGCTTGGAATAAGGCCGGTGTGCGTTTGTCTATATGTTATTTTCCACC
ATATTGCCGTCTTTTGGCAATGTGAGGGCCCGGAAACCTGGCCCTGTCTTCTTGACGAGCATTCCTAGGG
GTCTTTCCCCTCTCGCCAAAGGAATGCAAGGTCTGTTGAATGTCGTGAAGGAAGCAGTTCCTCTGGAAGC
TTCTTGAAGACAAACAACGTCTGTAGCGACCCTTTGCAGGCAGCGGAACCCCCCACCTGGCGACAGGTGC
CTCTGCGGCCAAAAGCCACGTGTATAAGATACACCTGCAAAGGCGGCACAACCCCAGTGCCACGTTGTGA
GTTGGATAGTTGTGGAAAGAGTCAAATGGCTCTCCTCAAGCGTATTCAACAAGGGGCTGAAGGATGCCCA
GAAGGTACCCCATTGTATGGGATCTGATCTGGGGCCTCGGTGCACATGCTTTACATGTGTTTAGTCGAGG
TTAAAAAAACGTCTAGGCCCCCCGAACCACGGGGACGTGGTTTTCCTTTGAAAAACACGATGATAAGCTT
ACCGGTCCACCATGGTGAGCAAGGGCGAGGAGCTGTTCACCGGGGTGGTGCCCATCCTGGTCGAGCTGGA
CGGCGACGTAAACGGCCACAAGTTCAGCGTGTCCGGCGAGGGCGAGGGCGATGCCACCTACGGCAAGCTG
ACCCTGAAGTTCATCTGCACCACCGGCAAGCTGCCCGTGCCCTGGCCCACCCTCGTGACCACCCTGACCT
ACGGCGTGCAGTGCTTCAGCCGCTACCCCGACCACATGAAGCAGCACGACTTCTTCAAGTCCGCCATGCC
CGAAGGCTACGTCCAGGAGCGCACCATCTTCTTCAAGGACGACGGCAACTACAAGACCCGCGCCGAGGTG
AAGTTCGAGGGCGACACCCTGGTGAACCGCATCGAGCTGAAGGGCATCGACTTCAAGGAGGACGGCAACA
TCCTGGGGCACAAGCTGGAGTACAACTACAACAGCCACAACGTCTATATCATGGCCGACAAGCAGAAGAA
CGGCATCAAGGTGAACTTCAAGATCCGCCACAACATCGAGGACGGCAGCGTGCAGCTCGCCGACCACTAC
CAGCAGAACACCCCCATCGGCGACGGCCCCGTGCTGCTGCCCGACAACCACTACCTGAGCACCCAGTCCG
CCCTGAGCAAAGACCCCAACGAGAAGCGCGATCACATGGTCCTGCTGGAGTTCGTGACCGCCGCCGGGAT
CACTCTCGGCATGGACGAGCTGTACAAGTAAGCATGCCCGACGGCGAGGATCTCGTCGTGACCCATGGCG
ATGCCTGCTTGCCGAATATCATGGTGGAAAATGGCCGCTTTTCTGGATTCATCGACTGTGGCCGGCTGGG
TGTGGCGGACCGCTATCAGGACATAGCGTTGGCTACCCGTGATATTGCTGAAGAGCTTGGCGGCGAATGG
GCTGACCGCTTCCTCGTGCTTTACGGTATCGCCGCTCCCGATTCGCAGCGCATCGCCTTCTATCGCCTTC
TTGACGAGTTCTTCTGATGTACAAGTAAAGCGGCCGCGACTCTAGATCATAATCAGCCATACCACATTTG
TAGAGGTTTTACTTGCTTTAAAAAACCTCCCACACCTCCCCCTGAACCTGAAACATAAAATGAATGCAAT
TGTTGTTGTTTAGTCCCTCCCAATTCGATATCAAGCTTATCGCGATAGATCCTAATCAACCTCTGGATTA
CAAAATTTGTGAAAGATTGACTGGTATTCTTAACTATGTTGCTCCTTTTACGCTATGTGGATACGCTGCT
TTAATGCCTTTGTATCATGCTATTGCTTCCCGTATGGCTTTCATTTTCTCCTCCTTGTATAAATCCTGGT
TGCTGTCTCTTTATGAGGAGTTGTGGCCCGTTGTCAGGCAACGTGGCGTGGTGTGCACTGTGTTTGCTGA
CGCAACCCCCACTGGTTGGGGCATTGCCACCACCTGTCAGCTCCTTTCCGGGACTTTCGCTTTCCCCCTC
CCTATTGCCACGGCGGAACTCATCGCCGCCTGCCTTGCCCGCTGCTGGACAGGGGCTCGGCTGTTGGGCA
CTGACAATTCCGTGGTGTTGTCGGGGAAATCATCGTCCTTTCCTTGGCTGCTCGCCTGTGTTGCCACCTG
GATTCTGCGCGGGACGTCCTTCTGCTACGTCCCTTCGGCCCTCAATCCAGCGGACCTTCCTTCCCGCGGC
CTGCTGCCGGCTCTGCGGCCTCTTCCGCGTCTTCGCCTTCGCCCTCAGACGAGTCGGATCTCCCTTTGGG
CCGCCTCCCCGCCTGAGATCCTTTAAGACCAATGACTTACAAGGCAGCTGTAGATCTTAGCCACTTTTTA
AAAGAAAAGGGGGGACTGGAAGGGCTAATTCACTCCCAACGAAGACAAGATCTGCTTTTTGCTTGTACTG
GGTCTCTCTGGTTAGACCAGATCTGAGCCTGGGAGCTCTCTGGCTAACTAGGGAACCCACTGCTTAAGCC
TCAATAAAGCTTGCCTTGAGTGCTTCAAGTAGTGTGTGCCCGTCTGTTGTGTGACTCTGGTAACTAGAGA
TCCCTCAGACCCTTTTAGTCAGTGTGGAAAATCTCTAGCAGTAGTAGTTCATGTCATCTTATTATTCAGT
ATTTATAACTTGCAAAGAAATGAATATCAGAGAGTGAGAGGCCCGGGTTAATTAAGGAAAGGGCTAGATC
ATTCTTGAAGACGAAAGGGCCTCGTGATACGCCTATTTTTATAGGTTAATGTCATGATAATAATGGTTTC
TTAGACGTCAGGTGGCACTTTTCGGGGAAATGTGCGCGGAACCCCTATTTGTTTATTTTTCTAAATACAT
TCAAATATGTATCCGCTCATGAGACAATAACCCTGATAAATGCTTCAATAATATTGAAAAAGGAAGAGTA
TGAGTATTCAACATTTCCGTGTCGCCCTTATTCCCTTTTTTGCGGCATTTTGCCTTCCTGTTTTTGCTCA
CCCAGAAACGCTGGTGAAAGTAAAAGATGCTGAAGATCAGTTGGGTGCACGAGTGGGTTACATCGAACTG
GATCTCAACAGCGGTAAGATCCTTGAGAGTTTTCGCCCCGAAGAACGTTTTCCAATGATGAGCACTTTTA
AAGTTCTGCTATGTGGCGCGGTATTATCCCGTGTTGACGCCGGGCAAGAGCAACTCGGTCGCCGCATACA
CTATTCTCAGAATGACTTGGTTGAGTACTCACCAGTCACAGAAAAGCATCTTACGGATGGCATGACAGTA
AGAGAATTATGCAGTGCTGCCATAACCATGAGTGATAACACTGCGGCCAACTTACTTCTGACAACGATCG
GAGGACCGAAGGAGCTAACCGCTTTTTTGCACAACATGGGGGATCATGTAACTCGCCTTGATCGTTGGGA
ACCGGAGCTGAATGAAGCCATACCAAACGACGAGCGTGACACCACGATGCCTGTAGCAATGGCAACAACG
TTGCGCAAACTATTAACTGGCGAACTACTTACTCTAGCTTCCCGGCAACAATTAATAGACTGGATGGAGG
CGGATAAAGTTGCAGGACCACTTCTGCGCTCGGCCCTTCCGGCTGGCTGGTTTATTGCTGATAAATCTGG
AGCCGGTGAGCGTGGGTCTCGCGGTATCATTGCAGCACTGGGGCCAGATGGTAAGCCCTCCCGTATCGTA
GTTATCTACACGACGGGGAGTCAGGCAACTATGGATGAACGAAATAGACAGATCGCTGAGATAGGTGCCT
CACTGATTAAGCATTGGTAACTGTCAGACCAAGTTTACTCATATATACTTTAGATTGATTTAAAACTTCA
TTTTTAATTTAAAAGGATCTAGGTGAAGATCCTTTTTGATAATCTCATGACCAAAATCCCTTAACGTGAG
TTTTCGTTCCACTGAGCGTCAGACCCCGTAGAAAAGATCAAAGGATCTTCTTGAGATCCTTTTTTTCTGC
GCGTAATCTGCTGCTTGCAAACAAAAAAACCACCGCTACCAGCGGTGGTTTGTTTGCCGGATCAAGAGCT
ACCAACTCTTTTTCCGAAGGTAACTGGCTTCAGCAGAGCGCAGATACCAAATACTGTTCTTCTAGTGTAG
CCGTAGTTAGGCCACCACTTCAAGAACTCTGTAGCACCGCCTACATACCTCGCTCTGCTAATCCTGTTAC
CAGTGGCTGCTGCCAGTGGCGATAAGTCGTGTCTTACCGGGTTGGACTCAAGACGATAGTTACCGGATAA
GGCGCAGCGGTCGGGCTGAACGGGGGGTTCGTGCACACAGCCCAGCTTGGAGCGAACGACCTACACCGAA
CTGAGATACCTACAGCGTGAGCTATGAGAAAGCGCCACGCTTCCCGAAGGGAGAAAGGCGGACAGGTATC
CGGTAAGCGGCAGGGTCGGAACAGGAGAGCGCACGAGGGAGCTTCCAGGGGGAAACGCCTGGTATCTTTA
TAGTCCTGTCGGGTTTCGCCACCTCTGACTTGAGCGTCGATTTTTGTGATGCTCGTCAGGGGGGCGGAGC
CTATGGAAAAACGCCAGCAACGCGGCCTTTTTACGGTTCCTGGCCTTTTGCTGGCCTTTTGCTCACATGT
TCTTTCCTGCGTTATCCCCTGATTCTGTGGATAACCGTATTACCGCCTTTGAGTGAGCTGATACCGCTCG
CCGCAGCCGAACGACCGAGCGCAGCGAGTCAGTGAGCGAGGAAGCGGAAGAGCGCCCAATACGCAAACCG
CCTCTCCCCGCGCGTTGGCCGATTCATTAATGCAGCAAGCTCATGGCTGACTAATTTTTTTTATTTATGC
AGAGGCCGAGGCCGCCTCGGCCTCTGAGCTATTCCAGAAGTAGTGAGGAGGCTTTTTTGGAGGCCTAGGC
TTTTGCAAAAAGCTCCCCGTGGCACGACAGGTTTCCCGACTGGAAAGCGGGCAGTGAGCGCAACGCAATT
AATGTGAGTTAGCTCACTCATTAGGCACCCCAGGCTTTACACTTTATGCTTCCGGCTCGTATGTTGTGTG
GAATTGTGAGCGGATAACAATTTCACACAGGAAACAGCTATGACATGATTACGAATTTCACAAATAAAGC
ATTTTTTTCACTGCATTCTAGTTGTGGTTTGTCCAAACTCATCAATGTATCTTATCATGTCTGGATCAAC
TGGATAACTCAAGCTAACCAAAATCATCCCAAACTTCCCACCCCATACCCTATTACCACTGCCAATTACC
TGTGGTTTCATTTACTCTAAACCTGTGATTCCTCTGAATTATTTTCATTTTAAAGAAATTGTATTTGTTA
AATATGTACTACAAACTTAGTAGT
Features (pLannotate 1.2.2; 40 found; start..end, strand, type, name):
    377..634     +  LTR            5' LTR (truncated): truncated 5' long terminal repeat (LTR) from HIV-1
    681..806     +  misc_feature   HIV-1 Ψ: packaging signal of human immunodeficiency virus type 1
    790..1128    +  CDS            HIV-1 gag (fragment): gag protein from human immunodeficiency virus 1; gag
   1303..1536    +  misc_feature   RRE: The Rev response element (RRE) of HIV-1 allows for Rev-dependent mRNA export from the nucleus to the cytoplasm.
   1913..2013    +  CDS            Rev (fragment): human immunodeficiency virus 1 (HIV-1) Rev protein; rev; enhances nuclear export of unspliced and incompletely spliced viral mRNAs
   2058..2175    +  misc_feature   cPPT/CTS: central polypurine tract and central termination sequence of HIV-1
   2230..2500    +  protein_bind   tetracycline response element: contains seven copies of the tetracycline operator tetO tetracycline repressor TetR
   2511..2528    +  misc_feature   MCS (fragment): pUC18/19 multiple cloning site
   2533..2571    +  promoter       minimal CMV promoter: human cytomegalovirus (CMV) immediate early promoter
   2701..2725    +  protein_bind   attB1: mutant version of attB; recombination site for the Gateway® BP reaction BP Clonase™
   2768..2833    +  CDS            3xFLAG: three tandem FLAG® epitope tags, followed by an enterokinase cleavage site
   2846..5185    +  CDS            MEFV: MEFV_HUMAN - Also known as MEF, TRIM20 From Homo sapiens (Human).
   5203..5227    -  protein_bind   attB2: mutant version of attB; recombination site for the Gateway® BP reaction BP Clonase™
   5339..5374    +  promoter       PGK promoter (fragment): mouse phosphoglycerate kinase 1 promoter
   5392..5447    +  promoter       UbC promoter (fragment): human ubiquitin C promoter
   5460..5515    +  promoter       UbC promoter (fragment): human ubiquitin C promoter
   5526..6704    +  promoter       EF-1α promoter: strong constitutive promoter for human elongation factor EF-1α
   6718..6767    +  promoter       UbC promoter (fragment): human ubiquitin C promoter
   6774..6807    -  protein_bind   loxP: Cre-mediated recombination occurs in the 8-bp core sequence (GCATACAT). Cre recombinase
   6814..7511    +  CDS            rtTA3 (fragment): reverse tetracycline transactivator 3 activates expression from Tet-responsive promoters in the presence of doxycycline
   7441..7551    +  CDS            VP48: 3 tandem repeats of the minimal activation domain of herpes simplex virus VP16 (Cheng et al., 2013)
   7724..8186    +  misc_feature   IRES: internal ribosome entry site (IRES) of the encephalomyocarditis virus (EMCV)
   8202..8921    +  CDS            EGFP: the original enhanced GFP (Yang et al., 1996) mammalian codon-optimized
   8921..9187    +  CDS            NeoR/KanR (fragment): aminoglycoside phosphotransferase confers resistance to neomycin, kanamycin, and G418 (Geneticin®)
   9215..9298    +  CDS            large T antigen (fragment): large T antigen from SV40 (simian virus 40)
   9332..9352    +  misc_feature   MCS (fragment): pBluescript multiple cloning site
   9364..9952    +  misc_feature   WPRE: woodchuck hepatitis virus posttranscriptional regulatory element
   9960..10025   +  CDS            nef (fragment): NEF_HV1Z2 - Experimental evidence at protein level: Swiss-Prot protein existence level 1. Extracellular Nef protein targets CD4(+) T-lymphocytes for apoptosis by interacting with CXCR4 surface receptors. From Human immunodeficiency virus type 1 group M subtype D (isolate Z2/CDC-Z34) (HIV-1).
  10027..10260   +  LTR            3' LTR (ΔU3): self-inactivating 3' long terminal repeat (LTR) from HIV-1
  10465..10569   +  promoter       AmpR promoter: bla
  10570..11430   +  CDS            AmpR: β-lactamase; bla; confers resistance to ampicillin, carbenicillin, and related antibiotics
  11601..12189   +  rep_origin     ori: high-copy-number ColE1/pMB1/pBR322/pUC origin of replication
  12372..12426   +  CDS            lacI (fragment): lac repressor; lacI; The lac repressor binds to the lac operator to inhibit transcription in E. coli. This inhibition can be relieved by adding lactose or isopropyl-β-D-thiogalactopyranoside (IPTG).
  12432..12525   +  rep_origin     SV40 ori (fragment): SV40 origin of replication
  12550..12587   +  CDS            lacI (fragment): lac repressor; lacI; The lac repressor binds to the lac operator to inhibit transcription in E. coli. This inhibition can be relieved by adding lactose or isopropyl-β-D-thiogalactopyranoside (IPTG).
  12600..12621   +  protein_bind   CAP binding site: CAP binding activates transcription in the presence of cAMP. E. coli catabolite activator protein
  12636..12666   +  promoter       lac promoter: promoter for the E. coli lac operon
  12670..12692   +  protein_bind   lac operator (fragment): The lac repressor binds to the lac operator to inhibit transcription in E. coli. This inhibition can be relieved by adding lactose or isopropyl-β-D-thiogalactopyranoside (IPTG). lac repressor encoded by lacI
  12724..12807   +  polyA_signal   SV40 poly(A) signal (fragment): SV40 polyadenylation signal
  12974..329     +  CDS            nef (fragment) (across the origin): NEF_HV1BR - Experimental evidence at protein level: Swiss-Prot protein existence level 1. Extracellular Nef protein targets CD4(+) T-lymphocytes for apoptosis by interacting with CXCR4 surface receptors (PubMed:14990729). From Human immunodeficiency virus type 1 group M subtype B (isolate BRU/LAI) (HIV-1).
