[The description below was written by a language model from this plasmid's Addgene catalogue record and pLannotate feature annotations shown in this document.]
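Description:
pInducer 21-3xFlag-hMEFV-S580X is a doxycycline-inducible, self-inactivating HIV-1-based lentiviral expression plasmid of about 13 kb, built on the pInducer21 backbone. It is maintained in E. coli through a high-copy ColE1/pUC-type origin and an ampicillin resistance gene. The lentiviral portion contains a truncated 5' LTR, the Ψ packaging signal with a gag fragment, the RRE for Rev-dependent export of the genomic RNA, the cPPT/CTS, a WPRE and a ΔU3 3' LTR. Together these allow packaging into viral particles and stable integration into mammalian target cells when packaging functions are supplied in trans.

The payload was introduced by Gateway cloning and sits between attB1 and attB2 sites, downstream of a tetracycline response element (seven tetO copies) fused to a minimal CMV promoter. It encodes human MEFV (pyrin, TRIM20) with an N-terminal 3xFLAG tag. Serine 580 is changed to a stop codon, which truncates the protein and removes the C-terminal B30.2 domain, although the annotated MEFV sequence still extends over the full gene length. A second, constitutive cassette makes the system all-in-one. The feature table annotates an EF-1α promoter flanked by short UbC-like fragments and a loxP site, driving rtTA3 followed by an EMCV IRES and EGFP. Transduced cells therefore express the reverse transactivator and can be identified or sorted by green fluorescence, while the tagged pyrin variant is produced only when doxycycline is added. The short NeoR and SV40 large T fragments annotated after EGFP appear to be partial matches rather than functional markers. According to the record, the construct serves to study how B30.2 domain loss affects pyrin inflammasome activation.
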