Addgene plasmid #195474: pInducer 21-3xFlag-hMEFV-S580X
Purpose: pInducer21 plasmid containing the human MEFV gene with the S580X mutation (stop codon leading to the truncation of the B30.2 domain of the pyrin protein) with a 3xFlag tag at the N-terminus
Depositing lab: Thomas Henry. Depositing organization: INSERM U1111,Centre International de Recherche en Infectiologie (CIRI). Publication: Mutations in the B30.2 and the central helical scaffold domains of pyrin differentially affect inflammasome activation. Chirita D, Bronnec P, Magnotti F, Dalmon S, Martin A, Popoff M, Gerfaud-Valentin M, Seve P, Belot A, Contis A, Duquesne A, Nocturne G, Lemelle I, Georgin-Lavialle S, Boursier G, Touitou I, Jamilloux Y, Henry T. Cell Death Dis. 2023 Mar 25;14(3):213. doi: 10.1038/s41419-023-05745-9. PubMed 36966139.
Backbone
  Vector backbone: pInducer21
  Vector type: Mammalian Expression, Lentiviral
Growth in bacteria
  Bacterial resistance: Ampicillin, 100 μg/mL
  Growth temperature: 37°C
  Growth strain: NEB Stable
  Copy number: High Copy
Gene/Insert
  Gene/Insert name: MEFV (alt name: MEditerranean FeVer gene)
  Species: H. sapiens (human)
  Insert size (bp): 2439
  Mutation: changed S580 to a stop codon
  Entrez Gene: MEFV (a.k.a. FMF, MEF, PAAND, TRIM20)
  Tag / fusion protein: 3xFlag
  Cloning method: Gateway Cloning
  Sequencing primers: 5′ gtccagtgtggtgga; 3′ GCCACTGTGCTGGATATCA
Terms and licenses: Academic/Nonprofit Terms; Industry Terms: Not Available to Industry
How to cite: pInducer 21-3xFlag-hMEFV-S580X was a gift from Thomas Henry (Addgene plasmid # 195474 ; http://n2t.net/addgene:195474 ; RRID:Addgene_195474)
