>Addgene plasmid #195474 | pInducer 21-3xFlag-hMEFV-S580X | depositor partial sequence | sequence record 379135 | Insert 3xFlag hMEFV-S580X
GGTACCACCATGGACTACAAAGACCATGACGGTGATTATAAAGATCATGACATCGATTACAAGGATGACG
ATGACAAGCTTGCGGCCGCGGCTAAGACCCCTAGTGACCATCTGCTGTCCACCCTGGAGGAGCTGGTGCC
CTATGACTTCGAGAAGTTCAAGTTCAAGCTGCAGAACACCAGTGTGCAGAAGGAGCACTCCAGGATCCCC
CGGAGCCAGATCCAGAGAGCCAGGCCGGTGAAGATGGCCACTCTGCTGGTCACCTACTATGGGGAAGAGT
ACGCCGTGCAGCTCACCCTGCAGGTCCTGCGGGCCATCAACCAGCGCCTGCTGGCCGAGGAGCTCCACAG
GGCAGCCATTCAGGAATATTCCACACAAGAAAACGGCACAGATGATTCCGCAGCGTCCAGCTCCCTGGGG
GAGAACAAGCCCAGGAGCCTGAAGACTCCAGACCACCCCGAGGGGAACGAGGGGAACGGCCCTCGGCCGT
ACGGGGGCGGAGCTGCCAGCCTGCGGTGCAGCCAGCCCGAGGCCGGGAGGGGGCTGTCGAGGAAGCCCCT
GAGCAAACGCAGAGAGAAGGCCTCGGAGGGCCTGGACGCGCAGGGCAAGCCTCGGACCCGGAGCCCGGCC
CTGCCGGGCGGGAGAAGCCCCGGCCCCTGCAGGGCGCTAGAGGGGGGCCAGGCCGAGGTCCGGCTGCGCA
GAAACGCCAGCTCCGCGGGGAGGCTGCAGGGGCTGGCGGGGGGCGCCCCGGGGCAGAAGGAGTGCAGGCC
CTTCGAAGTGTACCTGCCCTCGGGAAAGATGCGACCTAGAAGCCTTGAGGTCACCATTTCTACAGGGGAG
AAGGCGCCCGCAAATCCAGAAATTCTCCTGACTCTAGAGGAAAAGACAGCTGCGAATCTGGACTCGGCAA
CAGAACCCCGGGCAAGGCCCACTCCGGATGGAGGGGCATCTGCGGACCTGAAGGAAGGCCCTGGAAATCC
AGAACATTCGGTCACCGGAAGGCCACCAGACACGGCTGCGAGTCCCCGCTGCCACGCCCAGGAAGGAGAC
CCAGTTGACGGTACCTGTGTGCGTGATTCCTGCAGCTTCCCCGAGGCAGTTTCTGGGCACCCCCAGGCCT
CAGGCAGCCGCTCACCTGGCTGCCCCCGGTGCCAGGACTCCCATGAAAGGAAGAGCCCGGGAAGCCTAAG
CCCCCAGCCCCTGCCACAGTGTAAGCGCCACCTGAAGCAGGTCCAGCTGCTCTTCTGTGAGGATCACGAT
GAGCCCATCTGCCTCATCTGCAGTCTGAGTCAGGAGCACCAAGGCCACCGGGTGCGCCCCATTGAGGAGG
TCGCCCTGGAACACAAGAAGAAAATTCAGAAGCAGCTGGAGCATCTGAAGAAGCTGAGAAAATCAGGGGA
GGAGCAGCGATCCTATGGGGAGGAGAAGGCAGTGAGCTTTCTGAAACAAACTGAAGCGCTGAAGCAGCGG
GTGCAGAGGAAGCTGGAGCAGGTGTACTACTTCCTGGAGCAGCAAGAGCATTTCTTTGTGGCCTCACTGG
AGGACGTGGGCCAGATGGTTGGGCAGATCAGGAAGGCATATGACACCCGCGTATCCCAGGACATCGCCCT
GCTCGATGCGCTGATTGGGGAACTGGAGGCCAAGGAGTGCCAGTCAGAATGGGAACTTCTGCAGGACATT
GGAGACATCTTGCACAGGGCTAAGACAGTGCCTGTCCCTGAAAAGTGGACCACTCCTCAAGAGATAAAAC
AAAAGATCCAACTCCTCCACCAGAAGTCAGAGTTTGTGGAGAAGAGCACAAAGTACTTCTCAGAAACCCT
GCGTTAAGAAATGGAAATGTTCAATGTTCCAGAGCTGATTGGCGCTCAGGCACATGCTGTTAATGTGATT
CTGGATGCAGAAACCGCTTACCCCAACCTCATCTTCTCTGATGATCTGAAGAGTGTTAGACTTGGAAACA
AGTGGGAGAGGCTGCCTGATGGCCCGCAAAGATTTGACAGCTGTATCATTGTTCTGGGCTCTCCGAGTTT
CCTCTCTGGCCGCCGTTACTGGGAGGTGGAGGTTGGAGACAAGACAGCATGGATCCTGGGAGCCTGCAAG
ACATCCATAAGCAGGAAAGGGAACATGACTCTGTCGCCAGAGAATGGCTACTGGGTGGTGATAATGATGA
AGGAAAATGAGTACCAGGCGTCCAGCGTTCCCCCGACCCGCCTGCTAATAAAGGAGCCTCCCAAGCGTGT
GGGCATCTTCGTGGACTACAGAGTTGGAAGCATCTCCTTTTACAATGTGACAGCCAGATCCCACATCTAT
ACATTCGCCAGCTGCTCTTTCTCTGGGCCCCTTCAACCTATCTTCAGCCCTGGGACACGTGATGGAGGGA
AGAACACAGCTCCTCTGACTATCTGTCCAGTGGGTGGTCAGGGGCCTGACTGACTCGAG
